>Addgene plasmid #110636 | pMXs_FLAG-SFXN2 | addgene full sequence | sequence record 214938 | Addgene NGS Result
ACATTTCCCCGAAAAGTGCCACCTGCATAATGAAAGACCCCACCTGTAGGTTTGGCAAGCTAGCTTAAGT
AACGCCATTTTGCAAGGCATGGAAAAATACATAACTGAGAATAGAAAAGTTCAGATCAAGGTCAGGAACA
GATGGAACAGCTGAATATGGGCCAAACAGGATATCTGTGGTAAGCAGTTCCTGCCCCGGCTCAGGGCCAA
GAACAGATGGAACAGCTGAATATGGGCCAAACAGGATATCTGTGGTAAGCAGTTCCTGCCCCGGCTCAGG
GCCAAGAACAGATGGTCCCCAGATGCGGTCCAGCCCTCAGCAGTTTCTAGAGAACCATCAGATGTTTCCA
GGGTGCCCCAAGGACCTGAAATGACCCTGTGCCTTATTTGAACTAACCAATCAGTTCGCTTCTCGCTTCT
GTTCGCGCGCTTCTGCTCCCCGAGCTCAATAAAAGAGCCCACAACCCCTCACTCGGCGCGCCAGTCCTCC
GATTGACTGAGTCGCCCGGGTACCCGTGTATCCAATAAACCCTCTTGCAGTTGCATCCGACTTGTGGTCT
CGCTGTTCCTTGGGAGGGTCTCCTCTGAGTGATTGACTACCCGTCAGCGGGGGTCTTTCATTTGGGGGCT
CGTCCGGGATCGGGAGACCCCTGCCCAGGGACCACCGACCCACCACCGGGAGGTAAGCTGGCCAGCAACT
TATCTGTGTCTGTCCGATTGTCTAGTGTCTATGACTGATTTTATGCGCCTGCGTCGGTACTAGTTAGCTA
ACTAGCTCTGTATCTGGCGGACCCGTGGTGGAACTGACGAGTTCGGAACACCCGGCCGCAACCCTGGGAG
ACGTCCCAGGGACTTCGGGGGCCGTTTTTGTGGCCCGACCTGAGTCCAAAAATCCCGATCGTTTTGGACT
CTTTGGTGCACCCCCCTAATAGGAGGGATATGTGGTTCTGGTAGGAGACGAGAACCTAAAACAGTTCCCG
CCTCCGTCTGAATTTTTGCTTTCGGTTTGGGACCGAAGCCGCGCCGCGCGTCTTGTCTGCTGCAGCATCG
TTCTGTGTTGTCTCTGTCTGACTGTGTTTCTGTATTTGTCTGAAAATTAGGGCCAGACTGTTACCACTCC
CTTAAGTTTGACCTTAGGTCACTGGAAAGATGTCGAGCGGATCGCTCACAACCAGTCGGTAGATGTCAAG
AAGAGACGTTGGGTTACCTTCTGCTCTGCAGAATGGCCAACCTTTAACGTCGGATGGCCGCGAGACGGCA
CCTTTAACCGAGACCTCATCACCCAGGTTAAGATCAAGGTCTTTTCACCTGGCCCGCATGGACACCCAGA
CCAGGTCCCCTACATCGTGACCTGGGAAGCCTTGGCTTTTGACCCCCCTCCCTGGGTCAAGCCCTTTGTA
CACCCTAAGCCTCCGCCTCCTCTTCCTCCATCCGCCCCGTCTCTCCCCCTTGAACCTCCTCGTTCGACCC
CGCCTCGATCCTCCCTTTATCCAGCCCTCACTCCTTCTCTAGGCGCCCCCATATGGCCATATGAGATCTT
ATATGGGGCACCCCCGCCCCTTGTAAACTTCCCTGACCCTGACATGACAAGAGTTACTAACAGCCCCTCT
CTCCAAGCTCACTTACAGGCTCTCTACTTAGTCCAGCACGAAGTCTGGAGACCTCTGGCGGCAGCCTACC
AAGAACAACTGGACCGACCGGTGGTACCTCACCCTTACCGAGTCGGCGACACAGTGTGGGTCCGCCGACA
CCAGACTAAGAACCTAGAACCTCGCTGGAAAGGACCTTACACAGTCCTGCTGACCACCCCCACCGCCCTC
AAAGTAGACGGCATCGCAGCTTGGATACACGCCGCCCACGTGAAGGCTGCCGACCCCGGGGGTGGACCAT
CCTCTAGACTGCCGGATCTAGCTAGTTAATTAAGGATCCGCCACCATGGACTACAAGGACCACGACGGTG
ACTACAAGGACCACGACATCGACTACAAGGACGACGACGACAAGGGGCATGGCACCGGCAGCACCGGCAG
CGAATTCATGGAGGCTGACCTGTCTGGCTTTAACATCGATGCCCCCCGTTGGGACCAGCGCACCTTCCTG
GGGAGAGTGAAGCACTTCCTAAACATCACGGACCCCCGCACTGTCTTTGTATCTGAGCGGGAGCTGGACT
GGGCCAAGGTGATGGTGGAGAAGAGCAGGATGGGGGTTGTGCCCCCAGGCACCCAAGTGGAGCAGCTGCT
GTATGCCAAGAAGCTGTATGACTCGGCCTTCCACCCCGACACTGGGGAGAAGATGAATGTCATCGGGCGC
ATGTCTTTCCAGCTTCCTGGCGGCATGATCATCACGGGCTTCATGCTCCAGTTCTACAGGACGATGCCGG
CGGTGATCTTCTGGCAGTGGGTGAACCAGTCCTTCAATGCCTTAGTCAACTACACCAACAGGAATGCGGC
TTCCCCCACATCAGTCAGGCAGATGGCCCTTTCCTACTTCACAGCCACAACCACTGCTGTGGCCACGGCT
GTGGGCATGAACATGTTGACAAAGAAAGCGCCGCCCTTGGTGGGCCGCTGGGTGCCCTTTGCCGCTGTGG
CTGCGGCTAACTGTGTCAATATCCCCATGATGCGACAGCAGGAGCTCATAAAGGGAATCTGCGTGAAGGA
CAGGAATGAAAATGAGATTGGTCATTCCCGGAGAGCTGCGGCCATAGGCATCACCCAAGTAGTTATTTCT
CGGATCACCATGTCAGCTCCTGGGATGATCTTGCTGCCAGTCATCATGGAAAGGCTTGAGAAATTGCACT
TCATGCAGAAAGTCAAGGTCCTGCACGCCCCATTGCAGGTCATGCTGAGCGGGTGCTTCCTCATCTTCAT
GGTGCCAGTGGCGTGTGGGCTTTTCCCACAGAAATGTGAATTGCCAGTTTCCTATCTGGAACCGAAGCTC
CAAGACACTATCAAGGCCAAGTATGGAGAACTTGAGCCTTATGTCTACTTCAATAAGGGTCTCTAAGCGG
CCGCTACGTAAATTCCGCYYCCCCCCCCCCYCCYCCTCCCCSCCCCTAACGTTACTGGCCGAAGCCGCTT
GGAATAAGGCCGGTGTGCGTTTGTCTATATGTTATTTTCCACCATATTGCCGTCTTTTGGCAATGTGAGG
GCCCGGAAACCTGGCCCTGTCTTCTTGACGAGCATTCCTAGGGGTCTTTCCCCTCTCGCCAAAGGAATGC
AAGGTCTGTTGAATGTCGTGAAGGAAGCAGTTCCTCTGGAAGCTTCTTGAAGACAAACAACGTCTGTAGC
GACCCTTTGCAGGCAGCGGAACCCCCCACCTGGCGACAGGTGCCTCTGCGGCCAAAAGCCACGTGTATAA
GATACACCTGCAAAGGCGGCACAACCCCAGTGCCACGTTGTGAGTTGGATAGTTGTGGAAAGAGTCAAAT
GGCTCTCCTCAAGCGTATTCAACAAGGGGCTGAAGGATGCCCAGAAGGTACCCCATTGTATGGGATCTGA
TCTGGGGCCTCGGTGCACATGCTTTACATGTGTTTAGTCGAGGTTAAAAAAACGTCTAGGCCCCCCGAAC
CACGGGGACGTGGTTTTCCTTTGAAAAACACGATGATAATATGGCCACAACCATGGTTCCTTTGTCTCAA
GAAGAATCCACCCTCATTGAAAGAGCAACGGCTACAATCAACAGCATCCCCATCTCTGAAGACTACAGCG
TCGCCAGCGCAGCTCTCTCTAGCGACGGCCGCATCTTCACTGGTGTCAATGTATATCATTTTACTGGGGG
ACCTTGTGCAGAACTCGTGGTGCTGGGCACTGCTGCTGCTGCGGCAGCTGGCAACCTGACTTGTATCGTC
GCGATCGGAAATGAGAACAGGGGCATCTTGAGCCCCTGCGGACGGTGCCGACAGGTGCTTCTCGATCTGC
ATCCTGGGATCAAAGCCATAGTGAAGGACAGTGATGGACAGCCGACGGCAGTTGGGATTCGTGAATTGCT
GCCCTCTGGTTATGTGTGGGAGGGCTAAGTCGACGATAAAATAAAAGATTTTATTTAGTCTCCAGAAAAA
GGGGGGAATGAAAGACCCCACCTGTAGGTTTGGCAAGCTAGCTTAAGTAACGCCATTTTGCAAGGCATGG
AAAAATACATAACTGAGAATAGAGAAGTTCAGATCAAGGTCAGGAACAGATGGAACAGCTGAATATGGGC
CAAACAGGATATCTGTGGTAAGCAGTTCCTGCCCCGGCTCAGGGCCAAGAACAGATGGAACAGCTGAATA
TGGGCCAAACAGGATATCTGTGGTAAGCAGTTCCTGCCCCGGCTCAGGGCCAAGAACAGATGGTCCCCAG
ATGCGGTCCAGCCCTCAGCAGTTTCTAGAGAACCATCAGATGTTTCCAGGGTGCCCCAAGGACCTGAAAT
GACCCTGTGCCTTATTTGAACTAACCAATCAGTTCGCTTCTCGCTTCTGTTCGCGCGCTTCTGCTCCCCG
AGCTCAATAAAAGAGCCCACAACCCCTCACTCGGGGCGCCAGTCCTCCGATTGACTGAGTCGCCCGGGTA
CCCGTGTATCCAATAAACCCTCTTGCAGTTGCATCCGACTTGTGGTCTCGCTGTTCCTTGGGAGGGTCTC
CTCTGAGTGATTGACTACCCGTCAGCGGGGGTCTTTCACATGCAGCATGTATCAAAATTAATTTGGTTTT
TTTTCTTAAGTATTTACATTAAATGGCCATAGTTGCATTAATGAATCGGCCAACGCGCGGGGAGAGGCGG
TTTGCGTATTGGGCGCTCTTCCGCTTCCTCGCTCACTGACTCGCTGCGCTCGGTCGTTCGGCTGCGGCGA
GCGGTATCAGCTCACTCAAAGGCGGTAATACGGTTATCCACAGAATCAGGGGATAACGCAGGAAAGAACA
TGTGAGCAAAAGGCCAGCAAAAGGCCAGGAACCGTAAAAAGGCCGCGTTGCTGGCGTTTTTCCATAGGCT
CCGCCCCCCTGACGAGCATCACAAAAATCGACGCTCAAGTCAGAGGTGGCGAAACCCGACAGGACTATAA
AGATACCAGGCGTTTCCCCCTGGAAGCTCCCTCGTGCGCTCTCCTGTTCCGACCCTGCCGCTTACCGGAT
ACCTGTCCGCCTTTCTCCCTTCGGGAAGCGTGGCGCTTTCTCATAGCTCACGCTGTAGGTATCTCAGTTC
GGTGTAGGTCGTTCGCTCCAAGCTGGGCTGTGTGCACGAACCCCCCGTTCAGCCCGACCGCTGCGCCTTA
TCCGGTAACTATCGTCTTGAGTCCAACCCGGTAAGACACGACTTATCGCCACTGGCAGCAGCCACTGGTA
ACAGGATTAGCAGAGCGAGGTATGTAGGCGGTGCTACAGAGTTCTTGAAGTGGTGGCCTAACTACGGCTA
CACTAGAAGAACAGTATTTGGTATCTGCGCTCTGCTGAAGCCAGTTACCTTCGGAAAAAGAGTTGGTAGC
TCTTGATCCGGCAAACAAACCACCGCTGGTAGCGGTGGTTTTTTTGTTTGCAAGCAGCAGATTACGCGCA
GAAAAAAAGGATCTCAAGAAGATCCTTTGATCTTTTCTACGGGGTCTGACGCTCAGTGGAACGAAAACTC
ACGTTAAGGGATTTTGGTCATGAGATTATCAAAAAGGATCTTCACCTAGATCCTTTTGCGGCCGGCCGCA
AATCAATCTAAAGTATATATGAGTAAACTTGGTCTGACAGTTACCAATGCTTAATCAGTGAGGCACCTAT
CTCAGCGATCTGTCTATTTCGTTCATCCATAGTTGCCTGACTCCCCGTCGTGTAGATAACTACGATACGG
GAGGGCTTACCATCTGGCCCCAGTGCTGCAATGATACCGCGAGACCCACGCTCACCGGCTCCAGATTTAT
CAGCAATAAACCAGCCAGCCGGAAGGGCCGAGCGCAGAAGTGGTCCTGCAACTTTATCCGCCTCCATCCA
GTCTATTAATTGTTGCCGGGAAGCTAGAGTAAGTAGTTCGCCAGTTAATAGTTTGCGCAACGTTGTTGCC
ATTGCTACAGGCATCGTGGTGTCACGCTCGTCGTTTGGTATGGCTTCATTCAGCTCCGGTTCCCAACGAT
CAAGGCGAGTTACATGATCCCCCATGTTGTGCAAAAAAGCGGTTAGCTCCTTCGGTCCTCCGATCGTTGT
CAGAAGTAAGTTGGCCGCAGTGTTATCACTCATGGTTATGGCAGCACTGCATAATTCTCTTACTGTCATG
CCATCCGTAAGATGCTTTTCTGTGACTGGTGAGTACTCAACCAAGTCATTCTGAGAATAGTGTATGCGGC
GACCGAGTTGCTCTTGCCCGGCGTCAATACGGGATAATACCGCGCCACATAGCAGAACTTTAAAAGTGCT
CATCATTGGAAAACGTTCTTCGGGGCGAAAACTCTCAAGGATCTTACCGCTGTTGAGATCCAGTTCGATG
TAACCCACTCGTGCACCCAACTGATCTTCAGCATCTTTTACTTTCACCAGCGTTTCTGGGTGAGCAAAAA
CAGGAAGGCAAAATGCCGCAAAAAAGGGAATAAGGGCGACACGGAAATGTTGAATACTCATACTCTTCCT
TTTTCAATATTATTGAAGCATTTATCAGGGTTATTGTCTCATGAGCGGATACATATTTGAATGTATTTAG
AAAAATAAACAAATAGGGGTTCCGCGC
Features (pLannotate 1.2.2; 16 found; start..end, strand, type, name):
     29..622     +  LTR            LTR: long terminal repeat from Moloney murine leukemia virus
    685..884     +  misc_feature   MMLV Ψ: packaging signal of Moloney murine leukemia virus (MMLV)
    936..1024    +  misc_feature   MESV Ψ (fragment): packaging signal of murine embryonic stem cell virus
   1101..1517    +  CDS            gag (truncated): truncated Moloney murine leukemia virus (MMLV) gag gene lacking the start codon
   1527..1901    +  misc_feature   pol region: Moloney murine leukemia virus (MMLV) pol region containing the splice acceptor site
   1984..2004    +  CDS            FLAG (fragment): FLAG® epitope tag, followed by an enterokinase cleavage site
   2005..2032    +  CDS            TDsmURFP (fragment): monomeric tandem dimer of a small ultra-red fluorescent protein derived from a cyanobacterial phycobiliprotein (Rodriguez et al., 2016)
   2038..3003    +  CDS            SFXN2: SFXN2_HUMAN - Experimental evidence at protein level: Swiss-Prot protein existence level 1. Mitochondrial amino-acid transporter that mediates transport of serine into mitochondria. From Homo sapiens (Human).
   3147..3609    +  misc_feature   IRES: internal ribosome entry site (IRES) of the encephalomyocarditis virus (EMCV)
   3629..4018    +  CDS            BSD: blasticidin S deaminase; Aspergillus terreus BSD; confers resistance to blasticidin
   4067..4188    +  LTR            3' LTR (ΔU3) (fragment): self-inactivating 3' long terminal repeat (LTR) from Moloney murine leukemia virus
   4189..4658    +  LTR            LTR: long terminal repeat from Moloney murine leukemia virus
   4724..4776    -  CDS            lacI (fragment): lac repressor; lacI; The lac repressor binds to the lac operator to inhibit transcription in E. coli. This inhibition can be relieved by adding lactose or isopropyl-β-D-thiogalactopyranoside (IPTG).
   4959..5547    -  rep_origin     ori: high-copy-number ColE1/pMB1/pBR322/pUC origin of replication
   5711..6571    -  CDS            AmpR: β-lactamase; bla; confers resistance to ampicillin, carbenicillin, and related antibiotics
   6572..6676    -  promoter       AmpR promoter: bla
