[The description below was written by a language model from this plasmid's Addgene catalogue record and pLannotate feature annotations shown in this document.]
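Description:
pMXs_FLAG-SFXN2 is a Moloney murine leukemia virus-based retroviral expression plasmid built on the pMXs-IRES-Blasticidin backbone, intended for stable expression of N-terminally FLAG-tagged human SFXN2 in mammalian cells. In bacteria it is maintained through a high-copy ColE1/pUC-type origin and selected with ampicillin via the β-lactamase gene and its native promoter. The full sequenced plasmid is about 6.7 kb.

The transferable viral unit is bounded by MMLV long terminal repeats. Downstream of the 5′ LTR lie the packaging signal (Ψ), a truncated gag segment lacking its start codon, and a pol region carrying the splice acceptor. Together these elements support efficient encapsidation of the genomic RNA and its processing when the plasmid is introduced into a packaging cell line that supplies the viral proteins in trans. No separate internal promoter is annotated, so transcription of the payload is presumably driven by the 5′ LTR. The FLAG epitope is followed by a short linker arising from the cloning junction; the feature tool labels this as a fragment of a fluorescent protein, which is most likely a spurious short match. The SFXN2 coding sequence follows, encoding a sideroflexin-family mitochondrial protein annotated as a serine transporter. An EMCV IRES then allows the blasticidin S deaminase gene to be translated from the same transcript, so blasticidin resistance in transduced cells is coupled to expression of the tagged protein.

The construct is suited to generating stably transduced cell populations in which FLAG-SFXN2 can be detected, localized or immunopurified through its epitope tag. It could also be used to test SFXN2 function, in the context of work on sideroflexins and mitochondrial serine transport in one-carbon metabolism.
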