Addgene plasmid #110636: pMXs_FLAG-SFXN2
Purpose: Retroviral expression of Flag-SFXN2 in mammalian cells
Depositing lab: David Sabatini. Depositing organization: Whitehead Institute for Biomedical Research. Publication: SFXN1 is a mitochondrial serine transporter required for one-carbon metabolism. Kory N, Wyant GA, Prakash G, Uit de Bos J, Bottanelli F, Pacold ME, Chan SH, Lewis CA, Wang T, Keys HR, Guo YE, Sabatini DM. Science. 2018 Nov 16;362(6416). pii: 362/6416/eaat9528. doi: 10.1126/science.aat9528. PubMed 30442778.
Backbone
  Vector backbone: pMXs-IRES-Blasticidin
  Backbone manufacturer: Cell Biolabs, Inc.
  Backbone size w/o insert (bp): 5600
  Vector type: Mammalian Expression, Retroviral
  Selectable markers: Blasticidin
Growth in bacteria
  Bacterial resistance: Ampicillin, 100 μg/mL
  Growth temperature: 30°C
  Growth strain: NEB Stable
  Copy number: High Copy
Gene/Insert
  Gene/Insert name: SFXN2
  Species: H. sapiens (human)
  Insert size (bp): 1072
  Entrez Gene: SFXN2
  Tag / fusion protein: FLAG (N terminal on insert)
  Cloning method: Restriction Enzyme; 5′ cloning site BamHI - FLAG tag - EcoRI - gene (unknown if destroyed); 3′ cloning site NotI (unknown if destroyed)
  Sequencing primers: 5′ GTGGACCATCCTCTAG; 3′ GACGGCAATATGGTG
Terms and licenses: Academic/Nonprofit Terms; Industry Terms: Not Available to Industry
How to cite: pMXs_FLAG-SFXN2 was a gift from David Sabatini (Addgene plasmid # 110636 ; http://n2t.net/addgene:110636 ; RRID:Addgene_110636)
