>Addgene plasmid #110636 | pMXs_FLAG-SFXN2 | depositor partial sequence | sequence record 208021 | Insert
ATGGACTACAAGGACCACGACGGTGACTACAAGGACCACGACATCGACTACAAGGACGACGACGACAAGG
GGCATGGCACCGGCAGCACCGGCAGCGAATTCATGGAGGCTGACCTGTCTGGCTTTAACATCGATGCCCC
CCGTTGGGACCAGCGCACCTTCCTGGGGAGAGTGAAGCACTTCCTAAACATCACGGACCCCCGCACTGTC
TTTGTATCTGAGCGGGAGCTGGACTGGGCCAAGGTGATGGTGGAGAAGAGCAGGATGGGGGTTGTGCCCC
CAGGCACCCAAGTGGAGCAGCTGCTGTATGCCAAGAAGCTGTATGACTCGGCCTTCCACCCCGACACTGG
GGAGAAGATGAATGTCATCGGGCGCATGTCTTTCCAGCTTCCTGGCGGCATGATCATCACGGGCTTCATG
CTCCAGTTCTACAGGACGATGCCGGCGGTGATCTTCTGGCAGTGGGTGAACCAGTCCTTCAATGCCTTAG
TCAACTACACCAACAGGAATGCGGCTTCCCCCACATCAGTCAGGCAGATGGCCCTTTCCTACTTCACAGC
CACAACCACTGCTGTGGCCACGGCTGTGGGCATGAACATGTTGACAAAGAAAGCGCCGCCCTTGGTGGGC
CGCTGGGTGCCCTTTGCCGCTGTGGCTGCGGCTAACTGTGTCAATATCCCCATGATGCGACAGCAGGAGC
TCATAAAGGGAATCTGCGTGAAGGACAGGAATGAAAATGAGATTGGTCATTCCCGGAGAGCTGCGGCCAT
AGGCATCACCCAAGTAGTTATTTCTCGGATCACCATGTCAGCTCCTGGGATGATCTTGCTGCCAGTCATC
ATGGAAAGGCTTGAGAAATTGCACTTCATGCAGAAAGTCAAGGTCCTGCACGCCCCATTGCAGGTCATGC
TGAGCGGGTGCTTCCTCATCTTCATGGTGCCAGTGGCGTGTGGGCTTTTCCCACAGAAATGTGAATTGCC
AGTTTCCTATCTGGAACCGAAGCTCCAAGACACTATCAAGGCCAAGTATGGAGAACTTGAGCCTTATGTC
TACTTCAATAAGGGTCTCTAA
